>Addgene plasmid #217808 | Click editor (CE1) mRNA expression vector - T7-5'UTR-PCV2-nCas9-EcKlenow-3'UTR-polyA (CJT472) | addgene full sequence | sequence record 432916 | Addgene NGS Result
AAAAAAAAAAAAAAAAAAAAAAAAAAAAAGAGACGGTTTAAACCCGCTGATCAGCCTCGACTGTGCCTTC
TAGTTGCCAGCCATCTGTTGTTTGCCCCTCCCCCGTGCCTTCCTTGACCCTGGAAGGTGCCACTCCCACT
GTCCTTTCCTAATAAAATGAGAAAATTGCATCGCATTGTCTGAGTAGGTGTCATTCTATTCTGGGGGGTG
GGGTGGGGCAGGACAGCAAGGGGGAGGATTGGGAAGACAATAGCAGGCATGCTGGGGATGCGGTGGGCTC
TATGGCTTCTGAGGCGGAAAGAACCAGCTGGGGCTCGATACCGTCGACCTCTAGCTAGAGCTTGGCGTAA
TCATGGTCATAGCTGTTTCCTGTGTGAAATTGTTATCCGCTCACAATTCCACACAACATACGAGCCGGAA
GCATAAAGTGTAAAGCCTAGGGTGCCTAATGAGTGAGCTAACTCACATTAATTGCGTTGCGCTCACTGCC
CGCTTTCCAGTCGGGAAACCTGTCGTGCCAGCTGCATTAATGAATCGGCCAACGCGCGGGGAGAGGCGGT
TTGCGTATTGGGCGCTCTTCCGCTTCCTCGCTCACTGACTCGCTGCGCTCGGTCGTTCGGCTGCGGCGAG
CGGTATCAGCTCACTCAAAGGCGGTAATACGGTTATCCACAGAATCAGGGGATAACGCAGGAAAGAACAT
GTGAGCAAAAGGCCAGCAAAAGGCCAGGAACCGTAAAAAGGCCGCGTTGCTGGCGTTTTTCCATAGGCTC
CGCCCCCCTGACGAGCATCACAAAAATCGACGCTCAAGTCAGAGGTGGCGAAACCCGACAGGACTATAAA
GATACCAGGCGTTTCCCCCTGGAAGCTCCCTCGTGCGCTCTCCTGTTCCGACCCTGCCGCTTACCGGATA
CCTGTCCGCCTTTCTCCCTTCGGGAAGCGTGGCGCTTTCTCATAGCTCACGCTGTAGGTATCTCAGTTCG
GTGTAGGTCGTTCGCTCCAAGCTGGGCTGTGTGCACGAACCCCCCGTTCAGCCCGACCGCTGCGCCTTAT
CCGGTAACTATCGTCTTGAGTCCAACCCGGTAAGACACGACTTATCGCCACTGGCAGCAGCCACTGGTAA
CAGGATTAGCAGAGCGAGGTATGTAGGCGGTGCTACAGAGTTCTTGAAGTGGTGGCCTAACTACGGCTAC
ACTAGAAGAACAGTATTTGGTATCTGCGCTCTGCTGAAGCCAGTTACCTTCGGAAAAAGAGTTGGTAGCT
CTTGATCCGGCAAACAAACCACCGCTGGTAGCGGTGGTTTTTTTGTTTGCAAGCAGCAGATTACGCGCAG
AAAAAAAGGATCTCAAGAAGATCCTTTGATCTTTTCTACGGGGTCTGACACTCAGTGGAACGAAAACTCA
CGTTAAGGGATTTTGGTCATGAGATTATCAAAAAGGATCTTCACCTAGATCCTTTTAAATTAAAAATGAA
GTTTTAAATCAATCTAAAGTATATATGAGTAAACTTGGTCTGACAGTTACCAATGCTTAATCAGTGAGGC
ACCTATCTCAGCGATCTGTCTATTTCGTTCATCCATAGTTGCCTGACTCCCCGTCGTGTAGATAACTACG
ATACGGGAGGGCTTACCATCTGGCCCCAGTGCTGCAATGATACCGCGAGACCCACGCTCACCGGCTCCAG
ATTTATCAGCAATAAACCAGCCAGCCGGAAGGGCCGAGCGCAGAAGTGGTCCTGCAACTTTATCCGCCTC
CATCCAGTCTATTAATTGTTGCCGGGAAGCTAGAGTAAGTAGTTCGCCAGTTAATAGTTTGCGCAACGTT
GTTGCCATTGCTACAGGCATCGTGGTGTCACGCTCGTCGTTTGGTATGGCTTCATTCAGCTCCGGTTCCC
AACGATCAAGGCGAGTTACATGATCCCCCATGTTGTGCAAAAAAGCGGTTAGCTCCTTCGGTCCTCCGAT
CGTTGTCAGAAGTAAGTTGGCCGCAGTGTTATCACTCATGGTTATGGCAGCACTGCATAATTCTCTTACT
GTCATGCCATCCGTAAGATGCTTTTCTGTGACTGGTGAGTACTCAACCAAGTCATTCTGAGAATAGTGTA
TGCGGCGACCGAGTTGCTCTTGCCCGGCGTCAATACGGGATAATACCGCGCCACATAGCAGAACTTTAAA
AGTGCTCATCATTGGAAAACGTTCTTCGGGGCGAAAACTCTCAAGGATCTTACCGCTGTTGAGATCCAGT
TCGATGTAACCCACTCGTGCACCCAACTGATCTTCAGCATCTTTTACTTTCACCAGCGTTTCTGGGTGAG
CAAAAACAGGAAGGCAAAATGCCGCAAAAAAGGGAATAAGGGCGACACGGAAATGTTGAATACTCATACT
CTTCCTTTTTCAATATTATTGAAGCATTTATCAGGGTTATTGTCTCATGAGCGGATACATATTTGAATGT
ATTTAGAAAAATAAACAAATAGGGGTTCCGCGCACATTTCCCCGAAAAGTGCCACCTGACGTCGACGGAT
CGGGAGATCGATCTCCCGATCCCCTAGGGTCTACTCTCAGTACAATCTGCTCTGATGCCGCATAGTTAAG
CCAGTATCTGCTCCCTGCTTGTGTGTTGGAGGTCGCTGAGTAGTGCGCGAGCAAAATTTAAGCTACAACA
AGGCAAGGCTTGACCGACAATTGCATGAAGAATCTGCTTAGGGTTAGGCGTTTTGCGCTGCTTCGCGATG
TACGGGCCAGATATAGGTTTAGTGAACCGTCAGATCCGCTAGAGATCCGCGGCCGCTAATACGACTCACT
ATAAGGAGAATAAACTAGTATTCTTCTGGTCCCCACAGACTCAGAGAGAACCCGCCACCATGAGCCCATC
TAAGAAAAACGGCAGAAGCGGACCTCAACCTCACAAGCGGTGGGTCTTTACCCTGAACAACCCCAGCGAA
GATGAGAGAAAGAAGATCCGGGACCTGCCTATCAGCCTGTTCGACTACTTCATCGTGGGCGAGGAAGGAA
ATGAGGAAGGCCGGACCCCCCACCTGCAGGGCTTCGCCAACTTCGTGAAAAAGCAGACCTTCAACAAGGT
GAAGTGGTACCTGGGCGCTAGATGCCACATCGAGAAGGCCAAGGGCACCGACCAGCAGAACAAAGAGTAC
TGCAGCAAGGAAGGCAATCTGCTGATGGAATGTGGCGCCCCTAGATCCCAGGGACAGAGAAGCGGAGGCT
CTAGCGGCTCCGAGACACCCGGCACATCTGAGTCCGCCACCCCTGAGAGCAGCGGCGGCAGCGACAAGAA
GTACAGCATCGGCCTGGACATCGGCACCAACTCTGTGGGCTGGGCCGTGATCACCGACGAGTACAAGGTG
CCCAGCAAGAAATTCAAGGTGCTGGGCAACACCGACCGGCACAGCATCAAGAAGAACCTGATCGGAGCCC
TGCTGTTCGACAGCGGCGAAACAGCCGAGGCCACCCGGCTGAAGAGAACCGCCAGAAGAAGATACACCAG
ACGGAAGAACCGGATCTGCTATCTGCAAGAGATCTTCAGCAACGAGATGGCCAAGGTGGACGACAGCTTC
TTCCACAGACTGGAAGAGTCCTTCCTGGTGGAAGAGGATAAGAAGCACGAGCGGCACCCCATCTTCGGCA
ACATCGTGGACGAGGTGGCCTACCACGAGAAGTACCCCACCATCTACCACCTGAGAAAGAAACTGGTGGA
CAGCACCGACAAGGCCGACCTGCGGCTGATCTATCTGGCCCTGGCCCACATGATCAAGTTCCGGGGCCAC
TTCCTGATCGAGGGCGACCTGAACCCCGACAACAGCGACGTGGACAAGCTGTTCATCCAGCTGGTGCAGA
CCTACAACCAGCTGTTCGAGGAAAACCCCATCAACGCCAGCGGCGTGGACGCCAAGGCCATCCTGTCTGC
CAGACTGAGCAAGAGCAGACGGCTGGAAAATCTGATCGCCCAGCTGCCCGGCGAGAAGAAGAATGGCCTG
TTCGGAAACCTGATTGCCCTGAGCCTGGGCCTGACCCCCAACTTCAAGAGCAACTTCGACCTGGCCGAGG
ATGCCAAACTGCAGCTGAGCAAGGACACCTACGACGACGACCTGGACAACCTGCTGGCCCAGATCGGCGA
CCAGTACGCCGACCTGTTTCTGGCCGCCAAGAACCTGTCCGACGCCATCCTGCTGAGCGACATCCTGAGA
GTGAACACCGAGATCACCAAGGCCCCCCTGAGCGCCTCTATGATCAAGAGATACGACGAGCACCACCAGG
ACCTGACCCTGCTGAAAGCTCTCGTGCGGCAGCAGCTGCCTGAGAAGTACAAAGAGATTTTCTTCGACCA
GAGCAAGAACGGCTACGCCGGCTACATTGACGGCGGAGCCAGCCAGGAAGAGTTCTACAAGTTCATCAAG
CCCATCCTGGAAAAGATGGACGGCACCGAGGAACTGCTCGTGAAGCTGAACAGAGAGGACCTGCTGCGGA
AGCAGCGGACCTTCGACAACGGCAGCATCCCCCACCAGATCCACCTGGGAGAGCTGCACGCCATTCTGCG
GCGGCAGGAAGATTTTTACCCATTCCTGAAGGACAACCGGGAAAAGATCGAGAAGATCCTGACCTTCCGC
ATCCCCTACTACGTGGGCCCTCTGGCCAGGGGAAACAGCAGATTCGCCTGGATGACCAGAAAGAGCGAGG
AAACCATCACCCCCTGGAACTTCGAGGAAGTGGTGGACAAGGGCGCTTCCGCCCAGAGCTTCATCGAGCG
GATGACCAACTTCGATAAGAACCTGCCCAACGAGAAGGTGCTGCCCAAGCACAGCCTGCTGTACGAGTAC
TTCACCGTGTATAACGAGCTGACCAAAGTGAAATACGTGACCGAGGGAATGAGAAAGCCCGCCTTCCTGA
GCGGCGAGCAGAAAAAGGCCATCGTGGACCTGCTGTTCAAGACCAACCGGAAAGTGACCGTGAAGCAGCT
GAAAGAGGACTACTTCAAGAAAATCGAGTGCTTCGACTCCGTGGAAATCTCCGGCGTGGAAGATCGGTTC
AACGCCTCCCTGGGCACATACCACGATCTGCTGAAAATTATCAAGGACAAGGACTTCCTGGACAATGAGG
AAAACGAGGACATTCTGGAAGATATCGTGCTGACCCTGACACTGTTTGAGGACAGAGAGATGATCGAGGA
ACGGCTGAAAACCTATGCCCACCTGTTCGACGACAAAGTGATGAAGCAGCTGAAGCGGCGGAGATACACC
GGCTGGGGCAGGCTGAGCCGGAAGCTGATCAACGGCATCCGGGACAAGCAGTCCGGCAAGACAATCCTGG
ATTTCCTGAAGTCCGACGGCTTCGCCAACAGAAACTTCATGCAGCTGATCCACGACGACAGCCTGACCTT
TAAAGAGGACATCCAGAAAGCCCAGGTGTCCGGCCAGGGCGATAGCCTGCACGAGCACATTGCCAATCTG
GCCGGCAGCCCCGCCATTAAGAAGGGCATCCTGCAGACAGTGAAGGTGGTGGACGAGCTCGTGAAAGTGA
TGGGCCGGCACAAGCCCGAGAACATCGTGATCGAAATGGCCAGAGAGAACCAGACCACCCAGAAGGGACA
GAAGAACAGCCGCGAGAGAATGAAGCGGATCGAAGAGGGCATCAAAGAGCTGGGCAGCCAGATCCTGAAA
GAACACCCCGTGGAAAACACCCAGCTGCAGAACGAGAAGCTGTACCTGTACTACCTGCAGAATGGGCGGG
ATATGTACGTGGACCAGGAACTGGACATCAACCGGCTGTCCGACTACGATGTGGACGCTATCGTGCCTCA
GAGCTTTCTGAAGGACGACTCCATCGACAACAAGGTGCTGACCAGAAGCGACAAGAACCGGGGCAAGAGC
GACAACGTGCCCTCCGAAGAGGTCGTGAAGAAGATGAAGAACTACTGGCGGCAGCTGCTGAACGCCAAGC
TGATTACCCAGAGAAAGTTCGACAATCTGACCAAGGCCGAGAGAGGCGGCCTGAGCGAACTGGATAAGGC
CGGCTTCATCAAGAGACAGCTGGTGGAAACCCGGCAGATCACAAAGCACGTGGCACAGATCCTGGACTCC
CGGATGAACACTAAGTACGACGAGAATGACAAGCTGATCCGGGAAGTGAAAGTGATCACCCTGAAGTCCA
AGCTGGTGTCCGATTTCCGGAAGGATTTCCAGTTTTACAAAGTGCGCGAGATCAACAACTACCACCACGC
CCACGACGCCTACCTGAACGCCGTCGTGGGAACCGCCCTGATCAAAAAGTACCCTAAGCTGGAAAGCGAG
TTCGTGTACGGCGACTACAAGGTGTACGACGTGCGGAAGATGATCGCCAAGAGCGAGCAGGAAATCGGCA
AGGCTACCGCCAAGTACTTCTTCTACAGCAACATCATGAACTTTTTCAAGACCGAGATTACCCTGGCCAA
CGGCGAGATCCGGAAGCGGCCTCTGATCGAGACAAACGGCGAAACCGGGGAGATCGTGTGGGATAAGGGC
CGGGATTTTGCCACCGTGCGGAAAGTGCTGAGCATGCCCCAAGTGAATATCGTGAAAAAGACCGAGGTGC
AGACAGGCGGCTTCAGCAAAGAGTCTATCCTGCCCAAGAGGAACAGCGATAAGCTGATCGCCAGAAAGAA
GGACTGGGACCCTAAGAAGTACGGCGGCTTCGACAGCCCCACCGTGGCCTATTCTGTGCTGGTGGTGGCC
AAAGTGGAAAAGGGCAAGTCCAAGAAACTGAAGAGTGTGAAAGAGCTGCTGGGGATCACCATCATGGAAA
GAAGCAGCTTCGAGAAGAATCCCATCGACTTTCTGGAAGCCAAGGGCTACAAAGAAGTGAAAAAGGACCT
GATCATCAAGCTGCCTAAGTACTCCCTGTTCGAGCTGGAAAACGGCCGGAAGAGAATGCTGGCCTCTGCC
GGCGAACTGCAGAAGGGAAACGAACTGGCCCTGCCCTCCAAATATGTGAACTTCCTGTACCTGGCCAGCC
ACTATGAGAAGCTGAAGGGCTCCCCCGAGGATAATGAGCAGAAACAGCTGTTTGTGGAACAGCACAAGCA
CTACCTGGACGAGATCATCGAGCAGATCAGCGAGTTCTCCAAGAGAGTGATCCTGGCCGACGCTAATCTG
GACAAAGTGCTGTCCGCCTACAACAAGCACCGGGATAAGCCCATCAGAGAGCAGGCCGAGAATATCATCC
ACCTGTTTACCCTGACCAATCTGGGAGCCCCTGCCGCCTTCAAGTACTTTGACACCACCATCGACCGGAA
GAGGTACACCAGCACCAAAGAGGTGCTGGACGCCACCCTGATCCACCAGAGCATCACCGGCCTGTACGAG
ACACGGATCGACCTGTCTCAGCTGGGAGGTGACTCCGGCGGAAGCTCTGGTGGCAGCAAGCGGACCGCCG
ACGGCTCTGAATTCGAGAGCCCTAAGAAGAAAAGAAAGGTGAGCGGAGGCTCTAGCGGCGGAAGCGTTAT
CTCCTACGACAACTACGTGACCATCCTGGACGAAGAGACACTGAAGGCTTGGATCGCTAAACTGGAAAAA
GCCCCTGTGTTCGCCTTCGCCACCGCCACCGACTCCTTAGATAACATCAGCGCCAACCTGGTGGGCCTGT
CTTTCGCCATCGAGCCTGGCGTGGCCGCCTACATCCCCGTGGCCCACGATTACCTGGATGCCCCAGATCA
AATCAGCAGAGAGAGAGCACTGGAGCTCCTGAAGCCCCTGCTGGAGGACGAGAAGGCCCTGAAGGTGGGA
CAGAACCTGAAATACGATAGGGGAATCCTGGCTAATTACGGCATCGAGCTGAGAGGCATCGCCTTCGATA
CCATGCTGGAATCTTACATCCTGAACAGCGTGGCCGGCCGCCACGACATGGACAGCCTGGCTGAACGGTG
GCTGAAGCACAAAACCATCACCTTCGAAGAGATCGCCGGAAAGGGCAAGAACCAGCTGACATTTAATCAG
ATCGCACTGGAAGAAGCCGGCAGATACGCCGCTGAGGACGCCGACGTGACCCTTCAGCTGCACCTGAAGA
TGTGGCCCGATCTGCAGAAGCACAAGGGCCCACTAAACGTGTTCGAGAACATCGAGATGCCTCTGGTGCC
CGTCCTGAGCAGAATCGAGAGGAATGGCGTGAAGATCGACCCCAAGGTGCTGCACAACCACAGCGAGGAA
CTGACACTGCGGCTGGCCGAGCTGGAAAAGAAGGCCCACGAAATCGCCGGCGAGGAGTTCAACCTGTCTA
GCACCAAGCAGCTACAAACAATCCTGTTCGAGAAGCAGGGCATTAAGCCTCTGAAAAAGACACCTGGCGG
AGCCCCCAGCACCAGCGAAGAAGTGCTGGAGGAACTGGCGCTGGATTACCCTCTGCCCAAAGTGATCCTG
GAATATAGAGGACTGGCCAAGCTGAAGTCTACATACACCGACAAGCTGCCTCTGATGATCAACCCCAAGA
CCGGCCGGGTGCATACATCTTATCACCAGGCCGTGACAGCCACCGGCCGGCTGAGCAGCACAGATCCTAA
CCTGCAAAACATCCCAGTGCGGAACGAAGAGGGCAGAAGAATCAGACAGGCTTTCATTGCCCCTGAGGAC
TACGTCATCGTGTCTGCTGACTACAGCCAGATAGAACTGAGAATCATGGCCCATCTGTCTCGGGACAAGG
GCCTGCTGACCGCTTTTGCAGAAGGCAAGGACATCCACAGAGCCACCGCTGCCGAAGTGTTCGGCCTGCC
TCTGGAAACAGTGACCAGCGAGCAAAGAAGGTCCGCCAAGGCCATTAACTTCGGCCTGATCTACGGCATG
AGCGCCTTTGGCCTGGCCAGACAGCTCAACATCCCTAGAAAGGAGGCCCAGAAATACATGGACCTGTACT
TCGAGCGGTACCCCGGCGTGCTGGAGTACATGGAACGGACCAGAGCCCAGGCTAAAGAGCAGGGATACGT
GGAAACCCTGGATGGCCGGAGACTGTATCTGCCTGACATCAAGAGCAGCAACGGCGCCAGAAGAGCCGCC
GCTGAGAGAGCTGCTATCAACGCCCCTATGCAGGGCACCGCCGCCGACATCATCAAGCGGGCCATGATCG
CCGTGGACGCCTGGCTGCAGGCCGAGCAGCCTAGAGTGCGGATGATCATGCAGGTGCACGACGAGCTGGT
GTTTGAGGTGCACAAGGACGACGTGGATGCTGTGGCCAAGCAGATTCACCAGCTGATGGAAAATTGCACC
AGACTGGACGTGCCACTGCTGGTCGAGGTTGGAAGCGGAGAGAATTGGGACCAGGCCCACTCTGGCGGCT
CAAAAAGAACCGCCGACGGCAGCGAATTCGAGTCTCCCAAGAAGAAGAGGAAAGTCTAATGACTCGAGCT
GGTACTGCATGCACGCAATGCTAGCTGCCCCTTTCCCGTCCTGGGTACCCCGAGTCTCCCCCGACCTCGG
GTCCCAGGTATGCTCCCACCTCCACCTGCCCCACTCACCACCTCTGCTAGTTCCAGACACCTCCCAAGCA
CGCAGCAATGCAGCTCAAAACGCTTAGCCTAGCCACACCCCCACGGGAAACAGCAGTGATTAACCTTTAG
CAATAAACGAAAGTTTAACTAAGCTATACTAACCCCAGGGTTGGTCAATTTCGTGCCAGCCACACCCTGG
AGCTAGCAAAAAAAAAAAAAAAAAAAAAAAAAAAAAAAAAAAAAAAAAAAAAAAAAAAAAAAAAAAAAAA
AAAAAAAAAAAAAAAAAAAAAAAAAAAAAAAAAAA
Features (pLannotate 1.2.2; 17 found; start..end, strand, type, name):
     61..285     +  polyA_signal   bGH poly(A) signal: bovine growth hormone polyadenylation signal
    289..310     +  promoter       SV40 promoter (fragment): SV40 enhancer and early promoter
    315..331     +  misc_feature   MCS (fragment): pBluescript multiple cloning site
    380..396     -  protein_bind   lac operator: The lac repressor binds to the lac operator to inhibit transcription in E. coli. This inhibition can be relieved by adding lactose or isopropyl-β-D-thiogalactopyranoside (IPTG). lac repressor encoded by lacI
    404..434     -  promoter       lac promoter: promoter for the E. coli lac operon
    449..470     -  protein_bind   CAP binding site: CAP binding activates transcription in the presence of cAMP. E. coli catabolite activator protein
    483..575     -  CDS            lacI (fragment): lac repressor; lacI; The lac repressor binds to the lac operator to inhibit transcription in E. coli. This inhibition can be relieved by adding lactose or isopropyl-β-D-thiogalactopyranoside (IPTG).
    758..1346    -  rep_origin     ori: high-copy-number ColE1/pMB1/pBR322/pUC origin of replication
   1517..2377    -  CDS            AmpR: β-lactamase; bla; confers resistance to ampicillin, carbenicillin, and related antibiotics
   2378..2482    -  promoter       AmpR promoter: bla
   2553..2597    -  misc_feature   bom (fragment): basis of mobility region from pBR322
   2747..2766    +  promoter       tight TRE promoter (fragment): Tet-responsive promoter PTight, consisting of seven tet operator sequences followed by the minimal CMV promoter
   2787..2803    +  promoter       T7 promoter (fragment): promoter for bacteriophage T7 RNA polymerase
   2866..3237    +  CDS            Rep (fragment): REP_PCV2 - Experimental evidence at protein level: Swiss-Prot protein existence level 1. Essential for the replication of viral ssDNA. The closed circular ssDNA genome is first converted to a superhelical dsDNA. Rep and/or Rep' binds a specific hairpin at the genome origin of replication. Introduces an endonucleolytic nick within the conserved sequence 5'-AGTATTAC-3' in the intergenic region of the genome, thereby initiating the rolling circle replication (RCR). Following cleavage, binds covalently to the 5'-phosphate of DNA as a tyrosyl ester. The cleavage gives rise to a free 3'-OH that serv
   3283..4884    +  CDS            Cas9(N): N-terminal portion of Streptococcus pyogenes Cas9 (Zetsche et al., 2015)
   4885..7379    +  CDS            Cas9(C) (fragment): C-terminal portion of Streptococcus pyogenes Cas9 (Zetsche et al., 2015)
   7483..9300    +  CDS            polA (fragment): DPO1_ECOLI - Also known as resA. Experimental evidence at protein level: Swiss-Prot protein existence level 1. In addition to polymerase activity, this DNA polymerase exhibits 3'-5' and 5'-3' exonuclease activity. It is able to utilize nicked circular duplex DNA as a template and can unwind the parental DNA strand from its template. From Escherichia coli (strain K12).
