>Addgene plasmid #217808 | Click editor (CE1) mRNA expression vector - T7-5'UTR-PCV2-nCas9-EcKlenow-3'UTR-polyA (CJT472) | addgene full sequence | sequence record 489173 | Addgene NGS Result
AAAAAAAAAAAAAAGAGACGGTTTAAACCCGCTGATCAGCCTCGACTGTGCCTTCTAGTTGCCAGCCATC
TGTTGTTTGCCCCTCCCCCGTGCCTTCCTTGACCCTGGAAGGTGCCACTCCCACTGTCCTTTCCTAATAA
AATGAGAAAATTGCATCGCATTGTCTGAGTAGGTGTCATTCTATTCTGGGGGGTGGGGTGGGGCAGGACA
GCAAGGGGGAGGATTGGGAAGACAATAGCAGGCATGCTGGGGATGCGGTGGGCTCTATGGCTTCTGAGGC
GGAAAGAACCAGCTGGGGCTCGATACCGTCGACCTCTAGCTAGAGCTTGGCGTAATCATGGTCATAGCTG
TTTCCTGTGTGAAATTGTTATCCGCTCACAATTCCACACAACATACGAGCCGGAAGCATAAAGTGTAAAG
CCTAGGGTGCCTAATGAGTGAGCTAACTCACATTAATTGCGTTGCGCTCACTGCCCGCTTTCCAGTCGGG
AAACCTGTCGTGCCAGCTGCATTAATGAATCGGCCAACGCGCGGGGAGAGGCGGTTTGCGTATTGGGCGC
TCTTCCGCTTCCTCGCTCACTGACTCGCTGCGCTCGGTCGTTCGGCTGCGGCGAGCGGTATCAGCTCACT
CAAAGGCGGTAATACGGTTATCCACAGAATCAGGGGATAACGCAGGAAAGAACATGTGAGCAAAAGGCCA
GCAAAAGGCCAGGAACCGTAAAAAGGCCGCGTTGCTGGCGTTTTTCCATAGGCTCCGCCCCCCTGACGAG
CATCACAAAAATCGACGCTCAAGTCAGAGGTGGCGAAACCCGACAGGACTATAAAGATACCAGGCGTTTC
CCCCTGGAAGCTCCCTCGTGCGCTCTCCTGTTCCGACCCTGCCGCTTACCGGATACCTGTCCGCCTTTCT
CCCTTCGGGAAGCGTGGCGCTTTCTCATAGCTCACGCTGTAGGTATCTCAGTTCGGTGTAGGTCGTTCGC
TCCAAGCTGGGCTGTGTGCACGAACCCCCCGTTCAGCCCGACCGCTGCGCCTTATCCGGTAACTATCGTC
TTGAGTCCAACCCGGTAAGACACGACTTATCGCCACTGGCAGCAGCCACTGGTAACAGGATTAGCAGAGC
GAGGTATGTAGGCGGTGCTACAGAGTTCTTGAAGTGGTGGCCTAACTACGGCTACACTAGAAGAACAGTA
TTTGGTATCTGCGCTCTGCTGAAGCCAGTTACCTTCGGAAAAAGAGTTGGTAGCTCTTGATCCGGCAAAC
AAACCACCGCTGGTAGCGGTGGTTTTTTTGTTTGCAAGCAGCAGATTACGCGCAGAAAAAAAGGATCTCA
AGAAGATCCTTTGATCTTTTCTACGGGGTCTGACACTCAGTGGAACGAAAACTCACGTTAAGGGATTTTG
GTCATGAGATTATCAAAAAGGATCTTCACCTAGATCCTTTTAAATTAAAAATGAAGTTTTAAATCAATCT
AAAGTATATATGAGTAAACTTGGTCTGACAGTTACCAATGCTTAATCAGTGAGGCACCTATCTCAGCGAT
CTGTCTATTTCGTTCATCCATAGTTGCCTGACTCCCCGTCGTGTAGATAACTACGATACGGGAGGGCTTA
CCATCTGGCCCCAGTGCTGCAATGATACCGCGAGACCCACGCTCACCGGCTCCAGATTTATCAGCAATAA
ACCAGCCAGCCGGAAGGGCCGAGCGCAGAAGTGGTCCTGCAACTTTATCCGCCTCCATCCAGTCTATTAA
TTGTTGCCGGGAAGCTAGAGTAAGTAGTTCGCCAGTTAATAGTTTGCGCAACGTTGTTGCCATTGCTACA
GGCATCGTGGTGTCACGCTCGTCGTTTGGTATGGCTTCATTCAGCTCCGGTTCCCAACGATCAAGGCGAG
TTACATGATCCCCCATGTTGTGCAAAAAAGCGGTTAGCTCCTTCGGTCCTCCGATCGTTGTCAGAAGTAA
GTTGGCCGCAGTGTTATCACTCATGGTTATGGCAGCACTGCATAATTCTCTTACTGTCATGCCATCCGTA
AGATGCTTTTCTGTGACTGGTGAGTACTCAACCAAGTCATTCTGAGAATAGTGTATGCGGCGACCGAGTT
GCTCTTGCCCGGCGTCAATACGGGATAATACCGCGCCACATAGCAGAACTTTAAAAGTGCTCATCATTGG
AAAACGTTCTTCGGGGCGAAAACTCTCAAGGATCTTACCGCTGTTGAGATCCAGTTCGATGTAACCCACT
CGTGCACCCAACTGATCTTCAGCATCTTTTACTTTCACCAGCGTTTCTGGGTGAGCAAAAACAGGAAGGC
AAAATGCCGCAAAAAAGGGAATAAGGGCGACACGGAAATGTTGAATACTCATACTCTTCCTTTTTCAATA
TTATTGAAGCATTTATCAGGGTTATTGTCTCATGAGCGGATACATATTTGAATGTATTTAGAAAAATAAA
CAAATAGGGGTTCCGCGCACATTTCCCCGAAAAGTGCCACCTGACGTCGACGGATCGGGAGATCGATCTC
CCGATCCCCTAGGGTCTACTCTCAGTACAATCTGCTCTGATGCCGCATAGTTAAGCCAGTATCTGCTCCC
TGCTTGTGTGTTGGAGGTCGCTGAGTAGTGCGCGAGCAAAATTTAAGCTACAACAAGGCAAGGCTTGACC
GACAATTGCATGAAGAATCTGCTTAGGGTTAGGCGTTTTGCGCTGCTTCGCGATGTACGGGCCAGATATA
GGTTTAGTGAACCGTCAGATCCGCTAGAGATCCGCGGCCGCTAATACGACTCACTATAAGGAGAATAAAC
TAGTATTCTTCTGGTCCCCACAGACTCAGAGAGAACCCGCCACCATGAGCCCATCTAAGAAAAACGGCAG
AAGCGGACCTCAACCTCACAAGCGGTGGGTCTTTACCCTGAACAACCCCAGCGAAGATGAGAGAAAGAAG
ATCCGGGACCTGCCTATCAGCCTGTTCGACTACTTCATCGTGGGCGAGGAAGGAAATGAGGAAGGCCGGA
CCCCCCACCTGCAGGGCTTCGCCAACTTCGTGAAAAAGCAGACCTTCAACAAGGTGAAGTGGTACCTGGG
CGCTAGATGCCACATCGAGAAGGCCAAGGGCACCGACCAGCAGAACAAAGAGTACTGCAGCAAGGAAGGC
AATCTGCTGATGGAATGTGGCGCCCCTAGATCCCAGGGACAGAGAAGCGGAGGCTCTAGCGGCTCCGAGA
CACCCGGCACATCTGAGTCCGCCACCCCTGAGAGCAGCGGCGGCAGCGACAAGAAGTACAGCATCGGCCT
GGACATCGGCACCAACTCTGTGGGCTGGGCCGTGATCACCGACGAGTACAAGGTGCCCAGCAAGAAATTC
AAGGTGCTGGGCAACACCGACCGGCACAGCATCAAGAAGAACCTGATCGGAGCCCTGCTGTTCGACAGCG
GCGAAACAGCCGAGGCCACCCGGCTGAAGAGAACCGCCAGAAGAAGATACACCAGACGGAAGAACCGGAT
CTGCTATCTGCAAGAGATCTTCAGCAACGAGATGGCCAAGGTGGACGACAGCTTCTTCCACAGACTGGAA
GAGTCCTTCCTGGTGGAAGAGGATAAGAAGCACGAGCGGCACCCCATCTTCGGCAACATCGTGGACGAGG
TGGCCTACCACGAGAAGTACCCCACCATCTACCACCTGAGAAAGAAACTGGTGGACAGCACCGACAAGGC
CGACCTGCGGCTGATCTATCTGGCCCTGGCCCACATGATCAAGTTCCGGGGCCACTTCCTGATCGAGGGC
GACCTGAACCCCGACAACAGCGACGTGGACAAGCTGTTCATCCAGCTGGTGCAGACCTACAACCAGCTGT
TCGAGGAAAACCCCATCAACGCCAGCGGCGTGGACGCCAAGGCCATCCTGTCTGCCAGACTGAGCAAGAG
CAGACGGCTGGAAAATCTGATCGCCCAGCTGCCCGGCGAGAAGAAGAATGGCCTGTTCGGAAACCTGATT
GCCCTGAGCCTGGGCCTGACCCCCAACTTCAAGAGCAACTTCGACCTGGCCGAGGATGCCAAACTGCAGC
TGAGCAAGGACACCTACGACGACGACCTGGACAACCTGCTGGCCCAGATCGGCGACCAGTACGCCGACCT
GTTTCTGGCCGCCAAGAACCTGTCCGACGCCATCCTGCTGAGCGACATCCTGAGAGTGAACACCGAGATC
ACCAAGGCCCCCCTGAGCGCCTCTATGATCAAGAGATACGACGAGCACCACCAGGACCTGACCCTGCTGA
AAGCTCTCGTGCGGCAGCAGCTGCCTGAGAAGTACAAAGAGATTTTCTTCGACCAGAGCAAGAACGGCTA
CGCCGGCTACATTGACGGCGGAGCCAGCCAGGAAGAGTTCTACAAGTTCATCAAGCCCATCCTGGAAAAG
ATGGACGGCACCGAGGAACTGCTCGTGAAGCTGAACAGAGAGGACCTGCTGCGGAAGCAGCGGACCTTCG
ACAACGGCAGCATCCCCCACCAGATCCACCTGGGAGAGCTGCACGCCATTCTGCGGCGGCAGGAAGATTT
TTACCCATTCCTGAAGGACAACCGGGAAAAGATCGAGAAGATCCTGACCTTCCGCATCCCCTACTACGTG
GGCCCTCTGGCCAGGGGAAACAGCAGATTCGCCTGGATGACCAGAAAGAGCGAGGAAACCATCACCCCCT
GGAACTTCGAGGAAGTGGTGGACAAGGGCGCTTCCGCCCAGAGCTTCATCGAGCGGATGACCAACTTCGA
TAAGAACCTGCCCAACGAGAAGGTGCTGCCCAAGCACAGCCTGCTGTACGAGTACTTCACCGTGTATAAC
GAGCTGACCAAAGTGAAATACGTGACCGAGGGAATGAGAAAGCCCGCCTTCCTGAGCGGCGAGCAGAAAA
AGGCCATCGTGGACCTGCTGTTCAAGACCAACCGGAAAGTGACCGTGAAGCAGCTGAAAGAGGACTACTT
CAAGAAAATCGAGTGCTTCGACTCCGTGGAAATCTCCGGCGTGGAAGATCGGTTCAACGCCTCCCTGGGC
ACATACCACGATCTGCTGAAAATTATCAAGGACAAGGACTTCCTGGACAATGAGGAAAACGAGGACATTC
TGGAAGATATCGTGCTGACCCTGACACTGTTTGAGGACAGAGAGATGATCGAGGAACGGCTGAAAACCTA
TGCCCACCTGTTCGACGACAAAGTGATGAAGCAGCTGAAGCGGCGGAGATACACCGGCTGGGGCAGGCTG
AGCCGGAAGCTGATCAACGGCATCCGGGACAAGCAGTCCGGCAAGACAATCCTGGATTTCCTGAAGTCCG
ACGGCTTCGCCAACAGAAACTTCATGCAGCTGATCCACGACGACAGCCTGACCTTTAAAGAGGACATCCA
GAAAGCCCAGGTGTCCGGCCAGGGCGATAGCCTGCACGAGCACATTGCCAATCTGGCCGGCAGCCCCGCC
ATTAAGAAGGGCATCCTGCAGACAGTGAAGGTGGTGGACGAGCTCGTGAAAGTGATGGGCCGGCACAAGC
CCGAGAACATCGTGATCGAAATGGCCAGAGAGAACCAGACCACCCAGAAGGGACAGAAGAACAGCCGCGA
GAGAATGAAGCGGATCGAAGAGGGCATCAAAGAGCTGGGCAGCCAGATCCTGAAAGAACACCCCGTGGAA
AACACCCAGCTGCAGAACGAGAAGCTGTACCTGTACTACCTGCAGAATGGGCGGGATATGTACGTGGACC
AGGAACTGGACATCAACCGGCTGTCCGACTACGATGTGGACGCTATCGTGCCTCAGAGCTTTCTGAAGGA
CGACTCCATCGACAACAAGGTGCTGACCAGAAGCGACAAGAACCGGGGCAAGAGCGACAACGTGCCCTCC
GAAGAGGTCGTGAAGAAGATGAAGAACTACTGGCGGCAGCTGCTGAACGCCAAGCTGATTACCCAGAGAA
AGTTCGACAATCTGACCAAGGCCGAGAGAGGCGGCCTGAGCGAACTGGATAAGGCCGGCTTCATCAAGAG
ACAGCTGGTGGAAACCCGGCAGATCACAAAGCACGTGGCACAGATCCTGGACTCCCGGATGAACACTAAG
TACGACGAGAATGACAAGCTGATCCGGGAAGTGAAAGTGATCACCCTGAAGTCCAAGCTGGTGTCCGATT
TCCGGAAGGATTTCCAGTTTTACAAAGTGCGCGAGATCAACAACTACCACCACGCCCACGACGCCTACCT
GAACGCCGTCGTGGGAACCGCCCTGATCAAAAAGTACCCTAAGCTGGAAAGCGAGTTCGTGTACGGCGAC
TACAAGGTGTACGACGTGCGGAAGATGATCGCCAAGAGCGAGCAGGAAATCGGCAAGGCTACCGCCAAGT
ACTTCTTCTACAGCAACATCATGAACTTTTTCAAGACCGAGATTACCCTGGCCAACGGCGAGATCCGGAA
GCGGCCTCTGATCGAGACAAACGGCGAAACCGGGGAGATCGTGTGGGATAAGGGCCGGGATTTTGCCACC
GTGCGGAAAGTGCTGAGCATGCCCCAAGTGAATATCGTGAAAAAGACCGAGGTGCAGACAGGCGGCTTCA
GCAAAGAGTCTATCCTGCCCAAGAGGAACAGCGATAAGCTGATCGCCAGAAAGAAGGACTGGGACCCTAA
GAAGTACGGCGGCTTCGACAGCCCCACCGTGGCCTATTCTGTGCTGGTGGTGGCCAAAGTGGAAAAGGGC
AAGTCCAAGAAACTGAAGAGTGTGAAAGAGCTGCTGGGGATCACCATCATGGAAAGAAGCAGCTTCGAGA
AGAATCCCATCGACTTTCTGGAAGCCAAGGGCTACAAAGAAGTGAAAAAGGACCTGATCATCAAGCTGCC
TAAGTACTCCCTGTTCGAGCTGGAAAACGGCCGGAAGAGAATGCTGGCCTCTGCCGGCGAACTGCAGAAG
GGAAACGAACTGGCCCTGCCCTCCAAATATGTGAACTTCCTGTACCTGGCCAGCCACTATGAGAAGCTGA
AGGGCTCCCCCGAGGATAATGAGCAGAAACAGCTGTTTGTGGAACAGCACAAGCACTACCTGGACGAGAT
CATCGAGCAGATCAGCGAGTTCTCCAAGAGAGTGATCCTGGCCGACGCTAATCTGGACAAAGTGCTGTCC
GCCTACAACAAGCACCGGGATAAGCCCATCAGAGAGCAGGCCGAGAATATCATCCACCTGTTTACCCTGA
CCAATCTGGGAGCCCCTGCCGCCTTCAAGTACTTTGACACCACCATCGACCGGAAGAGGTACACCAGCAC
CAAAGAGGTGCTGGACGCCACCCTGATCCACCAGAGCATCACCGGCCTGTACGAGACACGGATCGACCTG
TCTCAGCTGGGAGGTGACTCCGGCGGAAGCTCTGGTGGCAGCAAGCGGACCGCCGACGGCTCTGAATTCG
AGAGCCCTAAGAAGAAAAGAAAGGTGAGCGGAGGCTCTAGCGGCGGAAGCGTTATCTCCTACGACAACTA
CGTGACCATCCTGGACGAAGAGACACTGAAGGCTTGGATCGCTAAACTGGAAAAAGCCCCTGTGTTCGCC
TTCGCCACCGCCACCGACTCCTTAGATAACATCAGCGCCAACCTGGTGGGCCTGTCTTTCGCCATCGAGC
CTGGCGTGGCCGCCTACATCCCCGTGGCCCACGATTACCTGGATGCCCCAGATCAAATCAGCAGAGAGAG
AGCACTGGAGCTCCTGAAGCCCCTGCTGGAGGACGAGAAGGCCCTGAAGGTGGGACAGAACCTGAAATAC
GATAGGGGAATCCTGGCTAATTACGGCATCGAGCTGAGAGGCATCGCCTTCGATACCATGCTGGAATCTT
ACATCCTGAACAGCGTGGCCGGCCGCCACGACATGGACAGCCTGGCTGAACGGTGGCTGAAGCACAAAAC
CATCACCTTCGAAGAGATCGCCGGAAAGGGCAAGAACCAGCTGACATTTAATCAGATCGCACTGGAAGAA
GCCGGCAGATACGCCGCTGAGGACGCCGACGTGACCCTTCAGCTGCACCTGAAGATGTGGCCCGATCTGC
AGAAGCACAAGGGCCCACTAAACGTGTTCGAGAACATCGAGATGCCTCTGGTGCCCGTCCTGAGCAGAAT
CGAGAGGAATGGCGTGAAGATCGACCCCAAGGTGCTGCACAACCACAGCGAGGAACTGACACTGCGGCTG
GCCGAGCTGGAAAAGAAGGCCCACGAAATCGCCGGCGAGGAGTTCAACCTGTCTAGCACCAAGCAGCTAC
AAACAATCCTGTTCGAGAAGCAGGGCATTAAGCCTCTGAAAAAGACACCTGGCGGAGCCCCCAGCACCAG
CGAAGAAGTGCTGGAGGAACTGGCGCTGGATTACCCTCTGCCCAAAGTGATCCTGGAATATAGAGGACTG
GCCAAGCTGAAGTCTACATACACCGACAAGCTGCCTCTGATGATCAACCCCAAGACCGGCCGGGTGCATA
CATCTTATCACCAGGCCGTGACAGCCACCGGCCGGCTGAGCAGCACAGATCCTAACCTGCAAAACATCCC
AGTGCGGAACGAAGAGGGCAGAAGAATCAGACAGGCTTTCATTGCCCCTGAGGACTACGTCATCGTGTCT
GCTGACTACAGCCAGATAGAACTGAGAATCATGGCCCATCTGTCTCGGGACAAGGGCCTGCTGACCGCTT
TTGCAGAAGGCAAGGACATCCACAGAGCCACCGCTGCCGAAGTGTTCGGCCTGCCTCTGGAAACAGTGAC
CAGCGAGCAAAGAAGGTCCGCCAAGGCCATTAACTTCGGCCTGATCTACGGCATGAGCGCCTTTGGCCTG
GCCAGACAGCTCAACATCCCTAGAAAGGAGGCCCAGAAATACATGGACCTGTACTTCGAGCGGTACCCCG
GCGTGCTGGAGTACATGGAACGGACCAGAGCCCAGGCTAAAGAGCAGGGATACGTGGAAACCCTGGATGG
CCGGAGACTGTATCTGCCTGACATCAAGAGCAGCAACGGCGCCAGAAGAGCCGCCGCTGAGAGAGCTGCT
ATCAACGCCCCTATGCAGGGCACCGCCGCCGACATCATCAAGCGGGCCATGATCGCCGTGGACGCCTGGC
TGCAGGCCGAGCAGCCTAGAGTGCGGATGATCATGCAGGTGCACGACGAGCTGGTGTTTGAGGTGCACAA
GGACGACGTGGATGCTGTGGCCAAGCAGATTCACCAGCTGATGGAAAATTGCACCAGACTGGACGTGCCA
CTGCTGGTCGAGGTTGGAAGCGGAGAGAATTGGGACCAGGCCCACTCTGGCGGCTCAAAAAGAACCGCCG
ACGGCAGCGAATTCGAGTCTCCCAAGAAGAAGAGGAAAGTCTAATGACTCGAGCTGGTACTGCATGCACG
CAATGCTAGCTGCCCCTTTCCCGTCCTGGGTACCCCGAGTCTCCCCCGACCTCGGGTCCCAGGTATGCTC
CCACCTCCACCTGCCCCACTCACCACCTCTGCTAGTTCCAGACACCTCCCAAGCACGCAGCAATGCAGCT
CAAAACGCTTAGCCTAGCCACACCCCCACGGGAAACAGCAGTGATTAACCTTTAGCAATAAACGAAAGTT
TAACTAAGCTATACTAACCCCAGGGTTGGTCAATTTCGTGCCAGCCACACCCTGGAGCTAGCAAAAAAAA
AAAAAAAAAAAAAAAAAAAAAANNNNNNNNNAAAAAAAAAAAAAAAAAAAAAAAAAAAAAAAAAAAAAAA
AAAAAAAAAAAAAAAAA
Features (pLannotate 1.2.2; 17 found; start..end, strand, type, name):
     46..270     +  polyA_signal   bGH poly(A) signal: bovine growth hormone polyadenylation signal
    274..295     +  promoter       SV40 promoter (fragment): SV40 enhancer and early promoter
    300..316     +  misc_feature   MCS (fragment): pBluescript multiple cloning site
    365..381     -  protein_bind   lac operator: The lac repressor binds to the lac operator to inhibit transcription in E. coli. This inhibition can be relieved by adding lactose or isopropyl-β-D-thiogalactopyranoside (IPTG). lac repressor encoded by lacI
    389..419     -  promoter       lac promoter: promoter for the E. coli lac operon
    434..455     -  protein_bind   CAP binding site: CAP binding activates transcription in the presence of cAMP. E. coli catabolite activator protein
    468..560     -  CDS            lacI (fragment): lac repressor; lacI; The lac repressor binds to the lac operator to inhibit transcription in E. coli. This inhibition can be relieved by adding lactose or isopropyl-β-D-thiogalactopyranoside (IPTG).
    743..1331    -  rep_origin     ori: high-copy-number ColE1/pMB1/pBR322/pUC origin of replication
   1502..2362    -  CDS            AmpR: β-lactamase; bla; confers resistance to ampicillin, carbenicillin, and related antibiotics
   2363..2467    -  promoter       AmpR promoter: bla
   2538..2582    -  misc_feature   bom (fragment): basis of mobility region from pBR322
   2732..2751    +  promoter       tight TRE promoter (fragment): Tet-responsive promoter PTight, consisting of seven tet operator sequences followed by the minimal CMV promoter
   2772..2788    +  promoter       T7 promoter (fragment): promoter for bacteriophage T7 RNA polymerase
   2851..3222    +  CDS            Rep (fragment): REP_PCV2 - Experimental evidence at protein level: Swiss-Prot protein existence level 1. Essential for the replication of viral ssDNA. The closed circular ssDNA genome is first converted to a superhelical dsDNA. Rep and/or Rep' binds a specific hairpin at the genome origin of replication. Introduces an endonucleolytic nick within the conserved sequence 5'-AGTATTAC-3' in the intergenic region of the genome, thereby initiating the rolling circle replication (RCR). Following cleavage, binds covalently to the 5'-phosphate of DNA as a tyrosyl ester. The cleavage gives rise to a free 3'-OH that serv
   3268..4869    +  CDS            Cas9(N): N-terminal portion of Streptococcus pyogenes Cas9 (Zetsche et al., 2015)
   4870..7364    +  CDS            Cas9(C) (fragment): C-terminal portion of Streptococcus pyogenes Cas9 (Zetsche et al., 2015)
   7468..9285    +  CDS            polA (fragment): DPO1_ECOLI - Also known as resA. Experimental evidence at protein level: Swiss-Prot protein existence level 1. In addition to polymerase activity, this DNA polymerase exhibits 3'-5' and 5'-3' exonuclease activity. It is able to utilize nicked circular duplex DNA as a template and can unwind the parental DNA strand from its template. From Escherichia coli (strain K12).
