[The description below was written by a language model from this plasmid's Addgene catalogue record and pLannotate feature annotations shown in this document.]
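Description:
The Click editor (CE1) mRNA expression vector (CJT472) is a high-copy bacterial plasmid that serves as a template for in vitro transcription of mRNA encoding the CE1 click editor. It was built by Gibson assembly into an IVT-nCas9(H840A) backbone. It replicates in E. coli from a ColE1/pUC-type origin and is selected with ampicillin through the β-lactamase gene and its native promoter. Backbone remnants picked up by annotation include lac promoter/operator and lacI fragments, a bom fragment, short SV40 and TRE promoter fragments, and a bGH polyadenylation signal. None of these is described in the record as contributing to the construct's purpose.

The payload is a T7 promoter driving a synthetic transcript made of a 5'UTR, a single fusion open reading frame, a 3'UTR and an encoded polyA tail. The fusion begins with the HUH endonuclease domain of porcine circovirus 2 Rep, which nicks a specific ssDNA recognition sequence and becomes covalently attached to the 5' end of the DNA. An XTEN linker joins it to the SpCas9 H840A nickase, annotated as two contiguous Cas9 segments. This is followed by a bipartite NLS, the E. coli DNA polymerase I Klenow fragment carrying D355A/E357A to remove 3'-5' exonuclease activity, and a second bipartite NLS. In click editing, the HUH domain tethers a DNA template to the editor, Cas9 nicks the guide-specified target, and the polymerase copies the template into the genome from that nick.

The two sequencing-derived records (9,765 and 9,747 nt) carry identical feature sets offset by 15 nt. The depositor notes ambiguous bases in the polyA tail because the region is hard to sequence, which may account for the length difference, and points to the depositor's own sequence as the reference.
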