Addgene plasmid #217808: Click editor (CE1) mRNA expression vector - T7-5'UTR-PCV2-nCas9-EcKlenow-3'UTR-polyA (CJT472)
Purpose: Expression vector for mRNA production of the click editor construct (CE1; PCV2-nCas9-EcKlenow)
Depositing lab: Benjamin Kleinstiver. Depositing organization: Massachusetts General Hospital. Publication: Click editing enables programmable genome writing using DNA polymerases and HUH endonucleases. Ferreira da Silva J, Tou CJ, King EM, Eller ML, Rufino-Ramos D, Ma L, Cromwell CR, Metovic J, Benning FMC, Chao LH, Eichler FS, Kleinstiver BP. Nat Biotechnol. 2024 Jul 22. doi: 10.1038/s41587-024-02324-x. PubMed 39039307.
Backbone
  Vector backbone: IVT-nCas9(H840A)
  Backbone manufacturer: Erik Sontheimer, Addgene #207455
  Vector type: Mammalian Expression, CRISPR ; in vitro transcription; T7 promoter
Growth in bacteria
  Bacterial resistance: Ampicillin, 100 μg/mL
  Growth temperature: 37°C
  Growth strain: DH5alpha
  Copy number: High Copy
Gene/Insert
  Gene/Insert name: 5'UTR-PCV2-XTEN-nSpCas9-BPNLS-EcKlenow(exo-)-BPNLS-3'UTR (alt name: CJT472)
  Species: Synthetic
  Mutation: nSpCas9(H840A); EcKlenow(-exo;D355A/E357A)
  Promoter: T7
  Tag / fusion protein: BPNLS (C terminal on backbone)
  Cloning method: Gibson Cloning
  Sequencing primers: 5′ oBK574-GTTGGAGGTCGCTGAGTAGTGC; 3′ oBK219-GGGAGTGGCACCTTCCAGGGTC
Terms and licenses: Academic/Nonprofit Terms; Industry Terms: Not Available to Industry
Depositor comments: Please visit https://doi.org/10.1101/2023.09.12.557440 for bioRxiv preprint. Note that the Addgene NGS result has ambiguous bases in the polyA tail due to difficulties sequencing through the region. Please see the depositor's sequence under Resource Information for reference.
How to cite: Click editor (CE1) mRNA expression vector - T7-5'UTR-PCV2-nCas9-EcKlenow-3'UTR-polyA (CJT472) was a gift from Benjamin Kleinstiver (Addgene plasmid # 217808 ; http://n2t.net/addgene:217808 ; RRID:Addgene_217808)
